>Addgene plasmid #239928 | LLP1006 | addgene full sequence | sequence record 486333 | Addgene NGS Result
GTGCCGAGGCACGAACCCAGTGGACATAAGCCTGTTCGGTTCGTAAGCTGTAATGCAAGTAGCGTATGCG
CTCACGCAACTGGTCCAGAACCTTGACCGAACGCAGCGGTGGTAACGGCGCAGTGGCGGTTTTCATGGCT
TGTTATGACTGTTTTTTTGGGGTACAGTCTATGCCTCGGGCATCCAAGCAGCAAGCGCGTTACGCCGTGG
GTCGATGTTTGATGTTATGGAGCAGCAACGATGTTACGCAGCAGGGCAGTCGCCCTAAAACAAAGTTAAA
CATCATGGGGGAAGCGGTGATCGCCGAAGTATCGACTCAACTATCAGAGGTAGTTGGCGTCATCGAGCGC
CATCTCGAACCGACGTTGCTGGCCGTACATTTGTACGGCTCCGCAGTGGATGGCGGCCTGAAGCCACACA
GCGATATTGATTTGCTGGTTACGGTGACCGTAAGGCTTGATGAAACAACGCGGCGAGCTTTGATCAACGA
CCTTTTGGAAACTTCGGCTTCCCCTGGAGAGAGCGAGATTCTCCGCGCTGTAGAAGTCACCATTGTTGTG
CACGACGACATCATTCCGTGGCGTTATCCAGCTAAGCGCGAACTGCAATTTGGAGAATGGCAGCGCAATG
ACATTCTTGCAGGTATCTTCGAGCCAGCCACGATCGACATTGATCTGGCTATCTTGCTGACAAAAGCAAG
AGAACATAGCGTTGCCTTGGTAGGTCCAGCGGCGGAGGAACTCTTTGATCCGGTTCCTGAACAGGATCTA
TTTGAGGCGCTAAATGAAACCTTAACGCTATGGAACTCGCCGCCCGACTGGGCTGGCGATGAGCGAAATG
TAGTGCTTACGTTGTCCCGCATTTGGTACAGCGCAGTAACCGGCAAAATCGCGCCGAAGGATGTCGCTGC
CGACTGGGCAATGGAGCGCCTGCCGGCCCAGTATCAGCCCGTCATACTTGAAGCTAGACAGGCTTATCTT
GGACAAGAAGAAGATCGCTTGGCCTCGCGCGCAGATCAGTTGGAAGAATTTGTCCATTACGTGAAAGGCG
AGATCACCAAGGTAGTCGGCAAATAATGTCTAGCTAGAAATTCGTTCAAGCCGACGCCGCTTCGCGGCGC
GGCTTAACTCAAGCGTTAGATGCACTAAGCACATAATTGCTCACAGCCAAACTATCAGGTCAAGTCTGCT
TTTATTATTTTTAAGCGTGCATAATAAGCCCTACACAAATTGGGAGATATATCATGCTGTCAGACCAAGT
TTACTCATATATACTTTAGATTGATTTAAAACTTCATTTTTAATTTAAAAGGATCTAGGTGAAGATCCTT
TTTGATAATCTCATGACCAAAATCCCTTAACGTGAGTTTTCGTTCCACTGAGCGTCAGACCCCGTAGAAA
AGATCAAAGGATCTTCTTGAGATCCTTTTTTTCTGCGCGTAATCTGCTGCTTGCAAACAAAAAAACCACC
GCTACCAGCGGTGGTTTGTTTGCCGGATCAAGAGCTACCAACTCTTTTTCCGAAGGTAACTGGCTTCAGC
AGAGCGCAGATACCAAATACTGTTCTTCTAGTGTAGCCGTAGTTAGGCCACCACTTCAAGAACTCTGTAG
CACCGCCTACATACCTCGCTCTGCTAATCCTGTTACCAGTGGCTGCTGCCAGTGGCGATAAGTCGTGTCT
TACCGGGTTGGACTCAAGACGATAGTTACCGGATAAGGCGCAGCGGTCGGGCTGAACGGGGGGTTCGTGC
ACACAGCCCAGCTTGGAGCGAACGACCTACACCGAACTGAGATACCTACAGCGTGAGCTATGAGAAAGCG
CCACGCTTCCCGAAGGGAGAAAGGCGGACAGGTATCCGGTAAGCGGCAGGGTCGGAACAGGAGAGCGCAC
GAGGGAGCTTCCAGGGGGAAACGCCTGGTATCTTTATAGTCCTGTCGGGTTTCGCCACCTCTGACTTGAG
CGTCGATTTTTGTGATGCTCGTCAGGGGGGCGGAGCCTATGGAAAAACGCCAGCAACGCGGCCTTTTTAC
GGTTCCTGCACTCTGTGGTCTCATACTGTTCACTGCCGTATAGGCAGGGCTAGGATCCATCTGACTTGTT
TTAGAGCTAGAAATAGCAAGTTAAAATAAGGCTAGTCCGTTATCAACTTGAAAAAGTGGCACCGAGTCGG
TGCGTTCACTGCCGTATAGGCAGGCTTCGAGACCACGAA
Features (pLannotate 1.2.2; 5 found; start..end, strand, type, name):
     23..46      +  promoter       Pc promoter (fragment): intI1 (promoter lies within the coding sequence); class 1 integron promoter
    222..278     +  CDS            GmR (fragment): gentamycin acetyltransferase; aacC1; confers resistance to gentamycin
    289..1076    +  CDS            SmR (fragment): aminoglycoside adenylyltransferase (Murphy, 1985); aadA; confers resistance to spectinomycin and streptomycin
   1417..2005    +  rep_origin     ori: high-copy-number ColE1/pMB1/pBR322/pUC origin of replication
   2098..2173    +  misc_RNA       gRNA scaffold: guide RNA scaffold for the Streptococcus pyogenes CRISPR/Cas9 system
