[The description below was written by a language model from this plasmid's Addgene catalogue record and pLannotate feature annotations shown in this document.]
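Description:
LLP1006 is a small (about 2.2 kb) Level-0 part plasmid for Golden Gate modular cloning, built in the pAGM9121 backbone and classed as a synthetic biology vector. It is maintained in E. coli as a high-copy plasmid through a ColE1/pUC-type origin of replication and is selected with spectinomycin. The annotated resistance region consists of an aadA (SmR) aminoglycoside adenylyltransferase coding sequence, which confers spectinomycin and streptomycin resistance. Upstream of it lie a fragment of the class 1 integron Pc promoter and a short remnant of a gentamicin acetyltransferase gene. These appear to be leftovers of the integron-derived cassette from which the marker was taken, and the gentamicin fragment is too short to represent a functional second marker.

The payload is a synthetic single guide RNA. The only insert feature annotated is the Streptococcus pyogenes Cas9 guide RNA scaffold, about 76 nt long, located just downstream of the origin. The spacer (targeting) sequence is listed as unspecified, and no promoter or terminator for the sgRNA is annotated, consistent with a basic part that is meant to be combined with regulatory parts in higher-level assemblies. The flanking Type IIS restriction sites and overhangs used for assembly are also not given in the record.

According to the stated purpose, this sgRNA is matched to the synthetic promoter TCTP-SynPro-02. It belongs to a toolkit for building CRISPRi-based gene circuits that control expression in plants. In such a system the guide would be expected to direct a nuclease-dead Cas9 repressor to its cognate synthetic promoter, so that expression of the sgRNA switches off the gene that promoter drives.
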