Addgene plasmid #239928: LLP1006
Purpose: sgRNA compatible with TCTP-SynPro-02 as Level-0 part (Golden Gate cloning)
Depositing lab: Ryan Lister. Depositing organization: University of Western Australia. Publication: CRISPRi-based circuits to control gene expression in plants. Khan MA, Herring G, Zhu JY, Oliva M, Fourie E, Johnston B, Zhang Z, Potter J, Pineda L, Pflueger J, Swain T, Pflueger C, Lloyd JPB, Secco D, Small I, Kidd BN, Lister R. Nat Biotechnol. 2025 Mar;43(3):416-430. doi: 10.1038/s41587-024-02236-w. Epub 2024 May 20. PubMed 38769424.
Backbone
  Vector backbone: pAGM9121
  Vector type: Synthetic Biology
Growth in bacteria
  Bacterial resistance: Spectinomycin, 50 μg/mL
  Growth temperature: 30°C
  Growth strain: DH5alpha
  Copy number: High Copy
Gene/Insert
  Gene/Insert name: sgRNA
  gRNA/shRNA sequence: Unspecified
  Species: Synthetic
  Mutation: N/A
  Cloning method: Restriction Enzyme; 5′ cloning site Unknown (unknown if destroyed)
Terms and licenses: Academic/Nonprofit Terms; Industry Terms: Not Available to Industry
How to cite: LLP1006 was a gift from Ryan Lister (Addgene plasmid # 239928 ; http://n2t.net/addgene:239928 ; RRID:Addgene_239928)
